Addgene plasmid #98409: pYZ172
Purpose: Donor DNA plasmid to introduce lys9 deletion in S. pombe. Linearization with Not1 digestion.
Depositing lab: Jef Boeke. Depositing organization: NYU Grossman School of Medicine. Publication: Construction of Designer Selectable Marker Deletions with CRISPR-Cas9 Toolbox in Schizosaccharomyces pombe and Optimized Design of Common Entry Vectors. Zhao Y, Boeke JD. G3 (Bethesda). 2018 Jan 10. pii: g3.117.300363. doi: 10.1534/g3.117.300363. PubMed 29321167.
Backbone
  Vector backbone: pAV10
  Backbone size w/o insert (bp): 2940
  Vector type: CRISPR, Synthetic Biology
Growth in bacteria
  Bacterial resistance: Ampicillin, 100 μg/mL
  Growth temperature: 37°C
  Growth strain: DH5alpha
  Copy number: High Copy
Gene/Insert 1
  Gene/Insert name: upstream homologous region to delete lys9 in genome by recombination (alt name: ina17)
  Species: S. pombe (fission yeast)
  Insert size (bp): 2076
  Cloning method: Gateway Cloning
  Sequencing primers: 5′ M13F; 3′ M13R
Gene/Insert 2
  Gene/Insert name: downstream homologous region to delete lys9 in genome by recombination (alt name: php5)
  Species: S. pombe (fission yeast)
  Cloning method: Gateway Cloning
  Sequencing primers: 5′ M13F; 3′ M13R
Terms and licenses: Academic/Nonprofit Terms; Industry Terms: Not Available to Industry
How to cite: pYZ172 was a gift from Jef Boeke (Addgene plasmid # 98409 ; http://n2t.net/addgene:98409 ; RRID:Addgene_98409)
