[The description below was written by a language model from this plasmid's Addgene catalogue record and pLannotate feature annotations shown in this document.]
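Description:
pYZ172 is a donor DNA plasmid for deleting the lys9 selectable-marker gene from the Schizosaccharomyces pombe genome by homologous recombination, as part of a CRISPR-Cas9 toolbox for building designer marker deletions in fission yeast. It is built on the pAV10 backbone, a small pUC-style E. coli cloning vector. It is propagated at high copy through a ColE1/pUC-type origin and selected with ampicillin via the β-lactamase (AmpR) gene under its own promoter. An f1 phage origin is also present. The feature table shows no yeast replication origin or yeast selectable marker, consistent with a plasmid intended only as a source of repair template rather than for maintenance in S. pombe.

The payload consists of two S. pombe genomic homology regions placed side by side: an upstream arm that includes the ina17 coding sequence, and a downstream arm that carries part of the php5 (hap5) gene in the opposite orientation. The record gives about 2.1 kb as the insert size. These regions flank lys9 in the genome, so recombination with the donor replaces the chromosomal locus with a junction lacking lys9. The arms sit within the remnants of the lacZα cloning region, flanked by the lac promoter/operator, a T7 promoter, a fragment of the pUC multiple cloning site and M13 sequencing primer sites. The catalogue lists Gateway cloning as the assembly method, although no att sites are annotated. According to the record, the plasmid is linearized by NotI digestion before use. The Cas9 and guide RNA components are not part of this construct.
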