Features (pLannotate 1.2.2; 13 found; start..end, strand, type, name):
      2..94      +  CDS            lacI (fragment): lac repressor; lacI; The lac repressor binds to the lac operator to inhibit transcription in E. coli. This inhibition can be relieved by adding lactose or isopropyl-β-D-thiogalactopyranoside (IPTG).
    107..128     +  protein_bind   CAP binding site: CAP binding activates transcription in the presence of cAMP. E. coli catabolite activator protein
    143..173     +  promoter       lac promoter: promoter for the E. coli lac operon
    181..197     +  protein_bind   lac operator: The lac repressor binds to the lac operator to inhibit transcription in E. coli. This inhibition can be relieved by adding lactose or isopropyl-β-D-thiogalactopyranoside (IPTG). lac repressor encoded by lacI
    240..258     +  promoter       T7 promoter: promoter for bacteriophage T7 RNA polymerase
    261..295     -  misc_feature   MCS (fragment): pUC18/19 multiple cloning site
    752..1195    +  CDS            ina17: INA17_SCHPO - Protein inferred from homology: Swiss-Prot protein existence level 3. Component of the INA complex (INAC) that promotes the biogenesis of mitochondrial F(1)F(0)-ATP synthase. INAC facilitates the assembly of the peripheral stalk and promotes the assembly of the catalytic F(1)-domain with the membrane-embedded F(0)-domain. From Schizosaccharomyces pombe (strain 972 / ATCC 24843) (Fission yeast).
   1939..2316    -  CDS            hap5 (fragment): HAP5_SCHPO - Also known as php5. Experimental evidence at transcript level: Swiss-Prot protein existence level 2. Component of the CCAAT-bound heteromer, php5 is essential for DNA-binding activity. It is essential for transcription activation of cyc1. It is the linchpin that binds to the subunit association domains (SAD) of php2 and php3 to bring these proteins together. From Schizosaccharomyces pombe (strain 972 / ATCC 24843) (Fission yeast).
   2349..2506    +  CDS            lacZα (fragment): LacZα fragment of β-galactosidase; lacZ fragment
   2511..2939    +  rep_origin     f1 ori (sequence partly withheld): f1 bacteriophage origin of replication; arrow indicates direction of (+) strand synthesis
   2992..3096    +  promoter       AmpR promoter: bla
   3097..3957    +  CDS            AmpR: β-lactamase; bla; confers resistance to ampicillin, carbenicillin, and related antibiotics
   4128..4716    +  rep_origin     ori: high-copy-number ColE1/pMB1/pBR322/pUC origin of replication
>Addgene plasmid #98409 | pYZ172 | addgene full sequence | sequence record 198900 | Addgene NGS Result
AGCGCCCAATACGCAAACCGCCTCTCCCCGCGCGTTGGCCGATTCATTAATGCAGCTGGCACGACAGGTT
TCCCGACTGGAAAGCGGGCAGTGAGCGCAACGCAATTAATGTGAGTTAGCTCACTCATTAGGCACCCCAG
GCTTTACACTTTATGCTTCCGGCTCGTATGTTGTGTGGAATTGTGAGCGGATAACAATTTCACACAGGAA
ACAGCTATGACCATGATTACGCCAAGCTCTAATACGACTCACTATAGGGAAAGCTTGCATGCCTGCAGGT
CGACTCTAGAGGATCGGCCGGCCCGCGGCCGCACAGTGCGAGCACTTGGATTTTAACCTCCTAATTTGTA
AACGGTACTGTATCTTTCTTTTTATAATTTTTGAGTCGAAGCATGTTCTGCTGCATAACACATTCATATT
TGTCAATTCTACTTAAATAGATTTTAAATCATTGCATTCGAAGATAAAATTATGGTAGCTTAGTGTTCCT
ACGGATCTTAATGTATTTATATGTTCACTTTATAATACGATACAAAACAAATTTTATCTCTCCTTTGTTT
CAAATTGACTGGCAAAAAAAAATAACAAATAACTAATCACAAAAACCTAAGGAATATGAAAAATAGTTGC
TAATTTTCGTAGAAACTTGGATCTTGATTAGAAATGAACCAAATTATGCATCATTCAAATAGATTGTAGT
GTGTATGGTGCAGCGGGAACGTTATAATTAACCATCACCTATAGTCTCAAAATGTTACGCAAATTGCCCA
TCAATTTTGCGAAATGGACTGTAAAAAAGGTGCCAGTTCAGCAGAAAAGATTTAATAGTCAACAAAAAGA
AATCTCACCTCATGTAAGCTTTTCTAAATACGCTTTAGGTCATAAATTTTATCTGTGCTAAAATTCATTC
AAGCATTTTTGCATTGTTTTATTTAACATTATTTTATTAACGATCATAAAGATTATGTTTTATAAAAACT
ACGCTAGACCTCTTGGTAAAGTGACGCTTTTTGCCTTAGCAACTTATTATGGATTGGAAATAGTTTGGTG
GAAATTAGATGCATCAGAACAGGAAGCTATTAAAAACAGTAAGTTGTTGATATGTGAAAGCTCTTTTAGT
TTGTTGACATTTAGGCGAATTACGGAATTTAGAGAATGCGAAATAAAAACACGAGATTTGTATGACCCAG
AAATTTAGTAACGTATATGGCTTAAAGAAGCGAGATTACGATTTGTTAATAGTTCAGTATGTCAAAAATT
CTTTGAATAGCTAAATGCTACAGACGAAACACTCAGTCAAAAGGTCCTCGAGTTGTTGAATGGTGGTTTT
TTATGCAGTCGGGAATGAAAGCAGCTGTAATTTCCTTGCATAATGAGCCTAAATACCTTTTTACATAGAA
GTTAAAATTTATGAGATTTTAAATTAAAAAATCATCAAAAGTGCAAATTTTCAAGTACATATACGAATAA
ATTTAATTATAAAGTAAACCTAAACGTTGTTTAAAGCTAATTGCTTCTTGGTAACCGATTGCAACATGCC
ATCATTTATTTACATTGACAACCCGTAAATATCCATAATAGGTAGAATGTTATCGACAATGAATTTCAAA
TGCATATATATGTTTAAGTAAAACAAAATACTCTACACTAGCAGTCCCGCAATGGGAAAATAAAGAGGCA
GCAAATATGAAAAGCTTCCGTCATTTCTTTTTCGGTCTTGCTAAAAAAATAAAACCACACATAGCTTAAA
AAAAGTAACAATGACTAGACATAGCATGTCATGAAAATCAACTGTTTCTTTAAGCTTTTGTAGATAAACC
GAAAATTGACAAATTGAAAGTTCCACCTAAAAATGCATCACTGTTGGATCCTCCCAAATAATTTAATAGA
AATTATTTAAATTGCATGTTCTAAATCAACAGGTATTAAAAGATATTACTGGGGTTGTTGCGAATAGCGA
GAAAGAGGGTTTTGTTGCTGGGAAAACTGCTGATGCATTGGGTTTCCCTGACGCCCTTGCTGAGTTTGAT
ACATCATAGCGTTTGGCTGTGAATAAAGTCTCTGTTGCTGATCGAATTGCCGAGGAGATCCAGGTCTTCT
TGACATACCATATGCAGAAGGATCAAACATTTGAGACTGTTGCATATTAGGTCGCATATTACCTTGAAAT
TGGGGCATTTGATATCCCATAGGGGATGACTGCAATCGGAAAGCTGAGGATCCAGATTCGAGATGCGTAG
GTGGATAACGGTATAAATGCTCAGCCATGTACGGTGCTACCATGACCGGTCTTTGCATATTCATCTGGTT
AACATTTTAGCGGCCGCGGGCCGGCCTACCGAGCTCGAATTCACTGGCCGTCGTTTTACAACGTCGTGAC
TGGGAAAACCCTGGCGTTACCCAACTTAATCGCCTTGCAGCACATCCCCCTTTCGCCAGCTGGCGTAATA
GCGAAGAGGCCCGCACCGATCGCCCTTCCCAACAGTTGCGCAGCCTGAATGGCGAATGGG
[124 nt withheld, positions 2511-2634]
C
[91 nt withheld, positions 2636-2726]
A
[49 nt withheld, positions 2728-2776]
CCTTTGACGTTGGAGTCCACGTTCTTT
[37 nt withheld, positions 2804-2840]
ACCCTATCTCGGTCTATTCTTTTGATTTATAAGGGATTTTGCCGATTTCGGCCTATTGGTTAAAAAATGA
GCTGATTTAACAAAAATTTAACGCGAATTTTAACAAAATATTAACGCTTACAATTTAGGTGGCACTTTTC
GGGGAAATGTGCGCGGAACCCCTATTTGTTTATTTTTCTAAATACATTCAAATATGTATCCGCTCATGAG
ACAATAACCCTGATAAATGCTTCAATAATATTGAAAAAGGAAGAGTATGAGTATTCAACATTTCCGTGTC
GCCCTTATTCCCTTTTTTGCGGCATTTTGCCTTCCTGTTTTTGCTCACCCAGAAACGCTGGTGAAAGTAA
AAGATGCTGAAGATCAGTTGGGTGCACGAGTGGGTTACATCGAACTGGATCTCAACAGCGGTAAGATCCT
TGAGAGTTTTCGCCCCGAAGAACGTTTTCCAATGATGAGCACTTTTAAAGTTCTGCTATGTGGCGCGGTA
TTATCCCGTATTGACGCCGGGCAAGAGCAACTCGGTCGCCGCATACACTATTCTCAGAATGACTTGGTTG
AGTACTCACCAGTCACAGAAAAGCATCTTACGGATGGCATGACAGTAAGAGAATTATGCAGTGCTGCCAT
AACCATGAGTGATAACACTGCGGCCAACTTACTTCTGACAACGATCGGAGGACCGAAGGAGCTAACCGCT
TTTTTGCACAACATGGGGGATCATGTAACTCGCCTTGATCGTTGGGAACCGGAGCTGAATGAAGCCATAC
CAAACGACGAGCGTGACACCACGATGCCTGTAGCAATGGCAACAACGTTGCGCAAACTATTAACTGGCGA
ACTACTTACTCTAGCTTCCCGGCAACAATTAATAGACTGGATGGAGGCGGATAAAGTTGCAGGACCACTT
CTGCGCTCGGCCCTTCCGGCTGGCTGGTTTATTGCTGATAAATCTGGAGCCGGTGAGCGTGGATCTCGCG
GTATCATTGCAGCACTGGGGCCAGATGGTAAGCCCTCCCGTATCGTAGTTATCTACACGACGGGGAGTCA
GGCAACTATGGATGAACGAAATAGACAGATCGCTGAGATAGGTGCCTCACTGATTAAGCATTGGTAACTG
TCAGACCAAGTTTACTCATATATACTTTAGATTGATTTAAAACTTCATTTTTAATTTAAAAGGATCTAGG
TGAAGATCCTTTTTGATAATCTCATGACCAAAATCCCTTAACGTGAGTTTTCGTTCCACTGAGCGTCAGA
CCCCGTAGAAAAGATCAAAGGATCTTCTTGAGATCCTTTTTTTCTGCGCGTAATCTGCTGCTTGCAAACA
AAAAAACCACCGCTACCAGCGGTGGTTTGTTTGCCGGATCAAGAGCTACCAACTCTTTTTCCGAAGGTAA
CTGGCTTCAGCAGAGCGCAGATACCAAATACTGTTCTTCTAGTGTAGCCGTAGTTAGGCCACCACTTCAA
GAACTCTGTAGCACCGCCTACATACCTCGCTCTGCTAATCCTGTTACCAGTGGCTGCTGCCAGTGGCGAT
AAGTCGTGTCTTACCGGGTTGGACTCAAGACGATAGTTACCGGATAAGGCGCAGCGGTCGGGCTGAACGG
GGGGTTCGTGCACACAGCCCAGCTTGGAGCGAACGACCTACACCGAACTGAGATACCTACAGCGTGAGCT
ATGAGAAAGCGCCACGCTTCCCGAAGGGAGAAAGGCGGACAGGTATCCGGTAAGCGGCAGGGTCGGAACA
GGAGAGCGCACGAGGGAGCTTCCAGGGGGAAACGCCTGGTATCTTTATAGTCCTGTCGGGTTTCGCCACC
TCTGACTTGAGCGTCGATTTTTGTGATGCTCGTCAGGGGGGCGGAGCCTATGGAAAAACGCCAGCAACGC
GGCCTTTTTACGGTTCCTGGCCTTTTGCTGGCCTTTTGCTCACATGTTCTTTCCTGCGTTATCCCCTGAT
TCTGTGGATAACCGTATTACCGCCTTTGAGTGAGCTGATACCGCTCGCCGCAGCCGAACGACCGAGCGCA
GCGAGTCAGTGAGCGAGGAAGCGGAAG
